>Addgene plasmid #235303 | pLentiX1-[TRE3G-FXN-P2A-mRuby2-bGH]-EFS-rtTA-P2A-mGL-WPRE | addgene full sequence | sequence record 472782 | Addgene NGS Result
ACTATGGGCGCAGCGTCAATGACGCTGACGGTACAGGCCAGACAATTATTGTCTGGTATAGTGCAGCAGC
AGAACAATTTGCTGAGGGCTATTGAGGCGCAACAGCATCTGTTGCAACTCACAGTCTGGGGCATCAAGCA
GCTCCAGGCAAGAATCCTGGCTGTGGAAAGATACCTAAAGGATCAACAGCTCCTGGGGATTTGGGGTTGC
TCTGGAAAACTCATTTGCACCACTGCTGTGCCTTGGAATGCTAGTTGGAGTAATAAATCTCTGGAACAGA
TTTGGAATCACACGACCTGGATGGAGTGGGACAGAGAAATTAACAATTACACAAGCTTAATACACTCCTT
AATTGAAGAATCGCAAAACCAGCAAGAAAAGAATGAACAAGAATTATTGGAATTAGATAAATGGGCAAGT
TTGTGGAATTGGTTTAACATAACAAATTGGCTGTGGTATATAAAATTATTCATAATGATAGTAGGAGGCT
TGGTAGGTTTAAGAATAGTTTTTGCTGTACTTTCTATAGTGAATAGAGTTAGGCAGGGATATTCACCATT
ATCGTTTCAGACCCACCTCCCAACCCCGAGGGGACCCGACAGGCCCGAAGGAATAGAAGAAGAAGGTGGA
GAGAGAGACAGAGACAGATCCATTCGATTAGTGAACGGATCTCGACGGTATCGGTTAACTTTTAAAAGAA
AAGGGGGGATTGGGGGGTACAGTGCAGGGGAAAGAATAGTAGACATAATAGCAACAGACATACAAACTAA
AGAATTACAAAAACAAATTACAAAATTCAAAATTTTATCGTCCAGTGTGGTGGCTACTAGCGCCATAGAG
CCCACCGCATCCCCAGCATGCCTGCTATTGTCTTCCCAATCCTCCCCCTTGCTGTCCTGCCCCACCCCAC
CCCCCAGAATAGAATGACACCTACTCAGACAATGCGATGCAATTTCCTCATTTTATTAGGAAAGGACAGT
GGGAGTGGCACCTTCCAGGGTCAAGGAAGGCACGGGGGAGGGGCAAACAACAGATGGCTGGCAACTAGAA
GGCACAGGTGCAACGTTGTTACTTGTACAGCTCGTCCATCCCACCACCAAGCCCGGCGAACTTGGCAACT
GCGTGTTCGCGTTGTACTACGAACATTTCATTGTCACTTTCCTCTAACCTTTCCAGGCGGTGATCAACGG
CATGGATACCGGGCATCTTGATGTTCCCGACGGTCTTTTTTGACCTGTAAGTTGTTACGAAAGAGCAAGA
CAGATGGCCACCACCATCAACTTTCAGTGCCATATGAGTGTATCCCCTCAGACCACCATCTGCTGGATAC
ATCATCTCTGTATTAGGCTCCCAACCCTTGGTCTTCTTCTGCATCACGGGACCATTGGAGGGAAAGTTTA
CCCCTCTGACTTGGACGTGGTAAACGAGACAGCCATCCTCAAGGCTGGTGTCCTGCATGACGGTGACGAC
TCCACCATCTTCGTATCTCGTAACTCTTTCCCAAGTAAAACCCTCAGGAAAGGACTGTTTAAAGAAATCA
GGAATGCCTTTCGGGTACTTGATAAAAGTACGGCTGCCATACATGAACGACGTGGCAAGAATGTCAAAGG
CAAATGGCAGGGGTCCTCCCTCGATGACTTTGATCCTCATGGTTTGAGTTCCCATGTACGGATTGCCTTC
TCCTTCACCTGTGCATTTGAATTGGTGGCCGTTGACCGAACCTTCCATGACCACCTTCATACGCATATTT
TCCTTGATCAGCTCTTCGCCCTTAGACACCATAGGTCCAGGGTTCTCCTCCACGTCTCCAGCCTGCTTCA
GCAGGCTGAAGTTAGTAGCTCCGCTTCCAGCATCTTTTCCGGAATAGGCCAAGGAAGACAAGTCCAGTTT
GGTTTTTAAGGCTTTAGTGAGCTCTGCGGCCAGCAGCTCATGGAGGGACACGCCGTCGTGGGAGTACACC
CAGTTTTTCCCAGTCCAGTCATAACGCTTAGGTCCACTGGATGGAGAAGATAGCCAGATTTGCTTGTTTG
GCGTCTGCTTGTTGATCACATAGGTTCCTAGATCTCCACCCAGTTTGACAGTTAAGACACCACTCCCAAA
GGAGACATCATAGTCCTCAAACGTGTATGGCTTGTCTGCAAGGTCTTCAAAAAACTCTGCTAAAGAGTCC
AGCGTTTCCTCTGCTAGTCTTTCATAGGTGGTCTCATCTAGAGAGCCTGGGTGGCCCAAAGTTCCAGATT
TCCTCAAATTCATCAAATAGACACTCTGCTTTTTGACATTCCAAATCTGGTTGAGGCCACGTTGGTTCGA
ACTTGCGCGGCGGGGCGTGCAGGTCGCATCGATGTCGGTGCGCAGGCCACGGCGGCCGCAGAGTGGGGCC
AACTCTGCCGGCCGCGGGACCCGGGTGAGGGTCTGGGCCTGGGCCGGGCTGGGTGACGCCAGGAGGCCGG
CTACTGCGCGGCGCCCGAGAGTCCACATGGTGGCCATTACAGCGTGGATGGCGTCTCCAGGCGATCTGAC
GGTTCACTAAACGAGCTCTTTACGAGGGTAGGAAGTGGTACGGAAAGTTGGTATAAGACAAAAGTGTTGT
GGAATTGCTCCAGGCGATCTGACGGTTCACTAAACGAGCTCTGCTTTTATAGGCGCCCACCGTACACGCC
TAAAGCTTATACGTTCTCTATCACTGATAGGGAGTAAACTGGATATACGTTCTCTATCACTGATAGGGAG
TAAACTGTAGATACGTTCTCTATCACTGATAGGGAGTAAACTGGTCATACGTTCTCTATCACTGATAGGG
AGTAAACTCCTTATACGTTCTCTATCACTGATAGGGAGTAAAGTCTGCATACGTTCTCTATCACTGATAG
GGAGTAAACTCTTCATACGTTCTCTATCACTGATAGGGAGTAAACTCGAGGAATAGTACGAACATGGTAG
CTAGTGGATCCTTCGTCGACCTGCAGACTGGCTGTGTATAAGGGAGCCTGACATTTATATTCCCCAGAAC
ATCAGGTTAATGGCGTTTTTGATGTCATTTTCGCGGTGGCTGAGATCAGCCACTTCTTCCCCGATAACGG
AGACCGGCACACTGGCGCATATCGGTGGTCATCATGCGCCAGCTTTCATCCCCGATATGCACCACCGGGT
AAAGTTCACGCATATGAAGCTGGACATCACCTCCCACAACCTCGAGGTGGAACAGTACGCTGATATCTCT
TATACTGGGCAGAGCGCACATCGCCCACAGTCCCCGAGAAGTTGGGGGGAGGGGTCGGCAATTGAACCGG
TGCCTAGAGAAGGTGGCGCGGGGTAAACTGGGAAAGTGATGTCGTGTACTGGCTCCGCCTTTTTCCCGAG
GGTGGGGGAGAACCGTATATAAGTGCAGTAGTCGCCGTGAACGTTCTTTTTCGCAACGGGTTTGCCGCCA
GAACACAGTAATGTGCCACCATGAGCCGGCTGGACAAGAGCAAAGTGATCAACAGCGCCCTGGAACTGCT
GAACGGCGTGGGCATCGAGGGCCTGACCACCCGGAAGCTGGCCCAGAAACTGGGCGTGGAACAGCCCACC
CTGTACTGGCACGTGAAGAACAAGCGGGCCCTGCTGGACGCCCTGCCCATCGAGATGCTGGACCGGCACC
ACACCCACAGCTGCCCTCTGGAAGGCGAGAGCTGGCAGGACTTCCTGCGGAACAACGCCAAGAGCTACAG
ATGCGCCCTGCTGAGCCACCGGGACGGCGCCAAAGTGCACCTGGGCACCAGACCCACCGAGAAGCAGTAC
GAGACACTGGAAAACCAGCTGGCCTTCCTGTGCCAGCAGGGCTTCAGCCTGGAAAACGCCCTGTACGCCC
TGAGCGCCGTGGGCCACTTCACCCTGGGCTGCGTGCTGGAAGAACAGGAACACCAGGTCGCCAAAGAGGA
AAGAGAGACACCCACCACCGACAGCATGCCCCCCCTGCTGAAGCAGGCCATCGAGCTGTTCGACAGACAG
GGCGCCGAGCCCGCCTTCCTGTTCGGCCTGGAACTGATCATCTGCGGCCTCGAGAAGCAGCTGAAGTGCG
AGAGCGGCGGACCCACCGACGCCCTGGACGACTTCGACCTGGACATGCTGCCCGCCGATGCCCTGGATGA
TTTTGATCTGGATATGCTCCCTGCTGACGCTCTCGATGACTTCGATCTCGATATGCTGCCAGGCGGAAGC
GGAGCTACTAACTTCAGCCTGCTGAAGCAGGCTGGAGACGTGGAGGAGAACCCTGGACCTATGGTGAGCA
AGGGCGAGGAGCTGTTCACCGGGGTGGTGCCCATCCTGGTCGAGCTGGACGGCGACGTAAACGGCCACAA
GTTCAGCGTCCGCGGCGAGGGCGAGGGCGATGCCACCAACGGCAAGCTGACCCTGAAGTTCATCTGCACC
ACCGGCAAGCTGCCCGTGCCCTGGCCCACCCTCGTGACCACCTTAGGCTACGGCGTGGCCTGCTTCGCCC
GCTACCCCGACCACATGAAGCAGCACGACTTCTTCAAGTCCGCCATGCCCGAAGGCTACGTCCAGGAGCG
CACCATCTCTTTCAAGGACGACGGTACCTACAAGACCCGCGCCGAGGTGAAGTTCGAGGGCGACACCCTG
GTGAACCGCATCGTGCTGAAGGGCATCGACTTCAAGGAGGACGGCAACATCCTGGGGCACAAGCTGGAGT
ACAACTTCAACAGCCACAAGGTCTATATCACGGCCGACAAGCAGAAGAACGGCATCAAGGCTAACTTCAA
GACCCGCCACAACGTTGAGGACGGCGGCGTGCAGCTCGCCGACCACTACCAGCAGAACACCCCCATCGGC
GACGGCCCCGTGCTGCTGCCCGACAACCACTACCTGAGCCATCAGTCCAAACTGAGCAAAGACCCCAACG
AGAAGCGCGATCACATGGTCCTGAAGGAGAGGGTGACCGCCGCCGGGATTACACATGACATGGACGAGCT
GTACAAGTAACAACGCCGATAATCAACCTCTGGATTACAAAATTTGTGAAAGATTGACTGGTATTCTTAA
CTATGTTGCTCCTTTTACGCTATGTGGATACGCTGCTTTAATGCCTTTGTATCATGCTATTGCTTCCCGT
ATGGCTTTCATTTTCTCCTCCTTGTATAAATCCTGGTTGCTGTCTCTTTATGAGGAGTTGTGGCCCGTTG
TCAGGCAACGTGGCGTGGTGTGCACTGTGTTTGCTGACGCAACCCCCACTGGTTGGGGCATTGCCACCAC
CTGTCAGCTCCTTTCCGGGACTTTCGCTTTCCCCCTCCCTATTGCCACGGCGGAACTCATCGCCGCCTGC
CTTGCCCGCTGCTGGACAGGGGCTCGGCTGTTGGGCACTGACAATTCCGTGGTGTTGTCGGGGAAATCAT
CGTCCTTTCCTTGGCTGCTCGCCTGTGTTGCCACCTGGATTCTGCGCGGGACGTCCTTCTGCTACGTCCC
TTCGGCCCTCAATCCAGCGGACCTTCCTTCCCGCGGCCTGCTGCCGGCTCTGCGGCCTCTTCCGCGTCTT
CGCCTTCGCCCTCAGACGAGTCGGATCTCCCTTTGGGCCGCCTCCCCGCCGCTCGCTGATATAGGGCCCG
GTACCTTTAAGACCAATGACTTACAAGGCAGCTGTAGATCTTAGCCACTTTTTAAAAGAAAAGGGGGGAC
TGGAAGGGCTAGCTCACTCCCAACGAAGACAAGATCTGCTTTTTGCTTGTACTGGGTCTCTCTGGTTAGA
CCAGATCTGAGCCTGGGAGCTCTCTGGCTAACTAGGGAACCCACTGCTTAAGCCTCAATAAAGCTTGCCT
TGAGTGCTTCAAGTAGTGTGTGCCCGTCTGTTGTGTGACTCTGGTAACTAGAGATCCCTCAGACCCTTTT
AGTCAGTGTGGAAAATCTCTAGCAGTAGTAGTTCATGTCATCTTATTATTCAGTATTTATAACTTGCAAA
GAAATGAATATCAGAGAGTGAGAGGAACTTGTTTATTGCAGCTTATAATGGTTACAAATAAAGCAATAGC
ATCACAAATTTCACAAATAAAGCATTTTTTTCACTGCATTCTAGTTGTGGTTTGTCCAAACTCATCAATG
TATCTTATCATGTCTGGCTCTAGCTATCCCGCCCCTAACTCCGCCCATCCCGCCCCTAACTCCGCCCAGT
TCCGCCCATTCTCCGCCCCATGGCTGACTAATTTTTTTTATTTATGCAGAGGCCGAGGCCGCCTCGGCCT
CTGAGCTATTCCAGAAGTAGTGAGGAGGCTTTTTTGGAGGCCTAGGGACGTACCCAATTCGCCCTATAGT
GAGTCGTATTACGCGCGCTCACTGGCCGTCGTTTTACAACGTCGTGACTGGGAAAACCCTGGCGTTACCC
AACTTAATCGCCTTGCAGCACATCCCCCTTTCGCCAGCTGGCGTAATAGCGAAGAGGCCCGCACCGATCG
CCCTTCCCAACAGTTGCGCAGCCTGAATGGCGAATGGG
[124 nt withheld, positions 6479-6602]
C
[91 nt withheld, positions 6604-6694]
A
[49 nt withheld, positions 6696-6744]
CCTTTGACGTTGGAGTCCACGTTCTTT
[37 nt withheld, positions 6772-6808]
ACCCTATCTCGGTCTATTCTTTTGATTTATAAGGGATTTTGCCGATTTCGGCCTATTGGTTAAAAAATGA
GCTGATTTAACAAAAATTTAACGCGAATTTTAACAAAATATTAACGCTTACAATTTAGGTGGCACTTTTC
GGGGAAATGTGCGCGGAACCCCTATTTGTTTATTTTTCTAAATACATTCAAATATGTATCCGCTCATGAG
ACAATAACCCTGATAAATGCTTCAATAATATTGAAAAAGGAAGAGTATGAGTATTCAACATTTCCGTGTC
GCCCTTATTCCCTTTTTTGCGGCATTTTGCCTTCCTGTTTTTGCTCACCCAGAAACGCTGGTGAAAGTAA
AAGATGCTGAAGATCAGTTGGGTGCACGAGTGGGTTACATCGAACTGGATCTCAACAGCGGTAAGATCCT
TGAGAGTTTTCGCCCCGAAGAACGTTTTCCAATGATGAGCACTTTTAAAGTTCTGCTATGTGGCGCGGTA
TTATCCCGTATTGACGCCGGGCAAGAGCAACTCGGTCGCCGCATACACTATTCTCAGAATGACTTGGTTG
AGTACTCACCAGTCACAGAAAAGCATCTTACGGATGGCATGACAGTAAGAGAATTATGCAGTGCTGCCAT
AACCATGAGTGATAACACTGCGGCCAACTTACTTCTGACAACGATCGGAGGACCGAAGGAGCTAACCGCT
TTTTTGCACAACATGGGGGATCATGTAACTCGCCTTGATCGTTGGGAACCGGAGCTGAATGAAGCCATAC
CAAACGACGAGCGTGACACCACGATGCCTGTAGCAATGGCAACAACGTTGCGCAAACTATTAACTGGCGA
ACTACTTACTCTAGCTTCCCGGCAACAATTAATAGACTGGATGGAGGCGGATAAAGTTGCAGGACCACTT
CTGCGCTCGGCCCTTCCGGCTGGCTGGTTTATTGCTGATAAATCTGGAGCCGGTGAGCGTGGGTCTCGCG
GTATCATTGCAGCACTGGGGCCAGATGGTAAGCCCTCCCGTATCGTAGTTATCTACACGACGGGGAGTCA
GGCAACTATGGATGAACGAAATAGACAGATCGCTGAGATAGGTGCCTCACTGATTAAGCATTGGTAACTG
TCAGACCAAGTTTACTCATATATACTTTAGATTGATTTAAAACTTCATTTTTAATTTAAAAGGATCTAGG
TGAAGATCCTTTTTGATAATCTCATGACCAAAATCCCTTAACGTGAGTTTTCGTTCCACTGAGCGTCAGA
CCCCGTAGAAAAGATCAAAGGATCTTCTTGAGATCCTTTTTTTCTGCGCGTAATCTGCTGCTTGCAAACA
AAAAAACCACCGCTACCAGCGGTGGTTTGTTTGCCGGATCAAGAGCTACCAACTCTTTTTCCGAAGGTAA
CTGGCTTCAGCAGAGCGCAGATACCAAATACTGTTCTTCTAGTGTAGCCGTAGTTAGGCCACCACTTCAA
GAACTCTGTAGCACCGCCTACATACCTCGCTCTGCTAATCCTGTTACCAGTGGCTGCTGCCAGTGGCGAT
AAGTCGTGTCTTACCGGGTTGGACTCAAGACGATAGTTACCGGATAAGGCGCAGCGGTCGGGCTGAACGG
GGGGTTCGTGCACACAGCCCAGCTTGGAGCGAACGACCTACACCGAACTGAGATACCTACAGCGTGAGCT
ATGAGAAAGCGCCACGCTTCCCGAAGGGAGAAAGGCGGACAGGTATCCGGTAAGCGGCAGGGTCGGAACA
GGAGAGCGCACGAGGGAGCTTCCAGGGGGAAACGCCTGGTATCTTTATAGTCCTGTCGGGTTTCGCCACC
TCTGACTTGAGCGTCGATTTTTGTGATGCTCGTCAGGGGGGCGGAGCCTATGGAAAAACGCCAGCAACGC
GGCCTTTTTACGGTTCCTGGCCTTTTGCTGGCCTTTTGCTCACATGTTCTTTCCTGCGTTATCCCCTGAT
TCTGTGGATAACCGTATTACCGCCTTTGAGTGAGCTGATACCGCTCGCCGCAGCCGAACGACCGAGCGCA
GCGAGTCAGTGAGCGAGGAAGCGGAAGAGCGCCCAATACGCAAACCGCCTCTCCCCGCGCGTTGGCCGAT
TCATTAATGCAGCTGGCACGACAGGTTTCCCGACTGGAAAGCGGGCAGTGAGCGCAACGCAATTAATGTG
AGTTAGCTCACTCATTAGGCACCCCAGGCTTTACACTTTATGCTTCCGGCTCGTATGTTGTGTGGAATTG
TGAGCGGATAACAATTTCACACAGGAAACAGCTATGACCATGATTACGCCAAGCGCGCAATTAACCCTCA
CTAAAGGGAACAAAAGCTGGAGCTGCAAGCTTAATGTAGTCTTATGCAATACTCTTGTAGTCTTGCAACA
TGGTAACGATGAGTTAGCAACATGCCTTACAAGGAGAGAAAAAGCACCGTGCATGCCGATTGGTGGAAGT
AAGGTGGTACGATCGTGCCTTATTAGGAAGGCAACAGACGGGTCTGACATGGATTGGACGAACCACTGAA
TTGCCGCATTGCAGAGATATTGTATTTAAGTGCCTAGCTCGATACATAAACGGGTCTCTCTGGTTAGACC
AGATCTGAGCCTGGGAGCTCTCTGGCTAACTAGGGAACCCACTGCTTAAGCCTCAATAAAGCTTGCCTTG
AGTGCTTCAAGTAGTGTGTGCCCGTCTGTTGTGTGACTCTGGTAACTAGAGATCCCTCAGACCCTTTTAG
TCAGTGTGGAAAATCTCTAGCAGTGGCGCCCGAACAGGGACTTGAAAGCGAAAGGGAAACCAGAGGAGCT
CTCTCGACGCAGGACTCGGCTTGCTGAAGCGCGCACGGCAAGAGGCGAGGGGCGGCGACTGGTGAGTACG
CCAAAAATTTTGACTAGCGGAGGCTAGAAGGAGAGAGATGGGTGCGAGAGCGTCAGTATTAAGCGGGGGA
GAATTAGATCGCGATGGGAAAAAATTCGGTTAAGGCCAGGGGGAAAGAAAAAATATAAATTAAAACATAT
AGTATGGGCAAGCAGGGAGCTAGAACGATTCGCAGTTAATCCTGGCCTGTTAGAAACATCAGAAGGCTGT
AGACAAATACTGGGACAGCTACAACCATCCCTTCAGACAGGATCAGAAGAACTTAGATCATTATATAATA
CAGTAGCAACCCTCTATTGTGTGCATCAAAGGATAGAGATAAAAGACACCAAGGAAGCTTTAGACAAGAT
AGAGGAAGAGCAAAACAAAAGTAAGACCACCGCACAGCAAGCGGCCGCTGATCTTCAGACCTGGAGGAGG
AGATATGAGGGACAATTGGAGAAGTGAATTATATAAATATAAAGTAGTAAAAATTGAACCATTAGGAGTA
GCACCCACCAAGGCAAAGAGAAGAGTGGTGCAGAGAGAAAAAAGAGCAGTGGGAATAGGAGCTTTGTTCC
TTGGGTTCTTGGGAGCAGCAGGAAGC
Features (pLannotate 1.2.2; 33 found; start..end, strand, type, name):
    571..671     +  CDS            Rev (fragment): human immunodeficiency virus 1 (HIV-1) Rev protein; rev; enhances nuclear export of unspliced and incompletely spliced viral mRNAs
    690..806     +  misc_feature   cPPT/CTS: central polypurine tract and central termination sequence of HIV-1
    833..1057    -  polyA_signal   bGH poly(A) signal: bovine growth hormone polyadenylation signal
   1072..1782    -  CDS            mRuby2: mRuby2 is a basic (constitutively fluorescent) red fluorescent protein published in 2012, derived from Entacmaea quadricolor. It has moderate acid sensitivity.
   1849..2478    -  CDS            FXN: FRDA_HUMAN - Also known as FRDA, X25. Experimental evidence at protein level: Swiss-Prot protein existence level 1. Promotes the biosynthesis of heme and assembly and repair of iron-sulfur clusters by delivering Fe(2+) to proteins involved in these pathways. May play a role in the protection against iron-catalyzed oxidative stress through its ability to catalyze the oxidation of Fe(2+) to Fe(3+); the oligomeric form but not the monomeric form has in vitro ferroxidase activity. May be able to store large amounts of iron in the form of a ferrihydrite mineral by oligomerization; however, the phys
   2505..2539    -  promoter       TRE3GV promoter (fragment): 3rd-generation Tet-responsive promoter that can be activated by binding of Tet-On® 3G, optimized for retroviral and lentiviral vectors
   2539..2917    -  promoter       TRE3G promoter: 3rd-generation Tet-responsive promoter that can be activated by binding of Tet-On® 3G
   2995..3160    -  CDS            ccdB (fragment): CcdB, a bacterial toxin that poisons DNA gyrase; ccdB; Plasmids containing the ccdB gene cannot be propagated in standard E. coli strains.
   3166..3190    +  CDS            mHoneydew (fragment): monomeric derivative of DsRed fluorescent protein (Shaner et al., 2004) mammalian codon-optimized
   3227..3438    +  promoter       EF-1α core promoter: core promoter for human elongation factor EF-1α
   3451..4068    +  CDS            tetR: TETR2_ECOLX - Experimental evidence at protein level: Swiss-Prot protein existence level 1. TetR is the repressor of the tetracycline resistance element; its N-terminal region forms a helix-turn-helix structure and binds DNA. Binding of tetracycline to TetR reduces the repressor affinity for the tetracycline resistance gene (tetA) promoter operator sites. From Escherichia coli.
   4261..4980    +  CDS            mGreenLantern: monomeric GFP derivative that displays exceptionally high brightness in cells (Campbell et al., 2020)
   4991..5579    +  misc_feature   WPRE: woodchuck hepatitis virus posttranscriptional regulatory element
   5601..5738    +  CDS            nef (fragment): NEF_HV1LA - Experimental evidence at protein level: Swiss-Prot protein existence level 1. Extracellular Nef protein targets CD4(+) T-lymphocytes for apoptosis by interacting with CXCR4 surface receptors. From Human immunodeficiency virus type 1 group M subtype B (isolate Lai) (HIV-1).
   5724..5904    +  LTR            5' LTR (truncated): truncated 5' long terminal repeat (LTR) from HIV-1
   5976..6097    +  polyA_signal   SV40 poly(A) signal: SV40 polyadenylation signal
   6137..6272    +  rep_origin     SV40 ori: SV40 origin of replication
   6293..6311    -  promoter       T7 promoter: promoter for bacteriophage T7 RNA polymerase
   6319..6474    +  CDS            lacZα (fragment): LacZα fragment of β-galactosidase; lacZ fragment
   6479..6907    +  rep_origin     f1 ori (sequence partly withheld): f1 bacteriophage origin of replication; arrow indicates direction of (+) strand synthesis
   6960..7064    +  promoter       AmpR promoter: bla
   7065..7925    +  CDS            AmpR: β-lactamase; bla; confers resistance to ampicillin, carbenicillin, and related antibiotics
   8096..8684    +  rep_origin     ori: high-copy-number ColE1/pMB1/pBR322/pUC origin of replication
   8867..8959    +  CDS            lacI (fragment): lac repressor; lacI; The lac repressor binds to the lac operator to inhibit transcription in E. coli. This inhibition can be relieved by adding lactose or isopropyl-β-D-thiogalactopyranoside (IPTG).
   8972..8993    +  protein_bind   CAP binding site: CAP binding activates transcription in the presence of cAMP. E. coli catabolite activator protein
   9008..9038    +  promoter       lac promoter: promoter for the E. coli lac operon
   9046..9062    +  protein_bind   lac operator: The lac repressor binds to the lac operator to inhibit transcription in E. coli. This inhibition can be relieved by adding lactose or isopropyl-β-D-thiogalactopyranoside (IPTG). lac repressor encoded by lacI
   9107..9125    +  promoter       T3 promoter: promoter for bacteriophage T3 RNA polymerase
   9153..9379    +  promoter       RSV promoter: Rous sarcoma virus enhancer/promoter
   9380..9560    +  LTR            5' LTR (truncated): truncated 5' long terminal repeat (LTR) from HIV-1
   9607..9732    +  misc_feature   HIV-1 Ψ: packaging signal of human immunodeficiency virus type 1
   9716..10079   +  CDS            HIV-1 gag (fragment): gag protein from human immunodeficiency virus 1; gag
  10225..194     +  misc_feature   RRE (across the origin): The Rev response element (RRE) of HIV-1 allows for Rev-dependent mRNA export from the nucleus to the cytoplasm.
