[The description below was written by a language model from this plasmid's Addgene catalogue record and pLannotate feature annotations shown in this document.]
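Description:
pLentiX1-[TRE3G-FXN-P2A-mRuby2-bGH]-EFS-rtTA-P2A-mGL-WPRE is a lentiviral transfer plasmid of about 10.3 kb built by Golden Gate assembly on the pLentiX1 backbone, for mammalian expression and synthetic-biology work. It is propagated in E. coli through a high-copy ColE1/pUC origin with ampicillin resistance (AmpR), and also carries f1 and SV40 origins. The viral frame is HIV-1 derived: an RSV promoter drives a truncated 5' LTR, followed by the Ψ packaging signal with a gag fragment, the RRE for Rev-dependent export of the genomic RNA, the cPPT/CTS, and a downstream truncated LTR followed by an SV40 poly(A) signal.

Between the LTRs sit two divergently oriented transcription units. In the forward direction, the EF-1α core (EFS) promoter constitutively expresses rtTA (annotated through its tetR-derived portion) linked by P2A to mGreenLantern, with a WPRE to enhance transcript expression. mGreenLantern marks transduced cells and is listed as the selectable marker. On the opposite strand, a TRE3G promoter, activated by rtTA in the presence of doxycycline, drives human frataxin (FXN) joined by P2A to mRuby2 and terminated by a bGH poly(A) signal. Placing this cassette antisense keeps its polyadenylation signal from truncating the viral genomic RNA during packaging. mRuby2 thus serves as a co-translated red readout of FXN output.

The record describes this as the "base gene" configuration of the ComMAND microRNA-based dosage-control system, applied to a therapeutically relevant cargo. No microRNA element is annotated in the feature table. The depositor comments also mention a puromycin resistance gene, but none appears among the annotated features. Short ccdB and other fragments are likely cloning remnants.
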