Addgene plasmid #235303: pLentiX1-[TRE3G-FXN-P2A-mRuby2-bGH]-EFS-rtTA-P2A-mGL-WPRE
Purpose: Lentiviral expression of ComMAND base gene regulating FXN-P2A-mRuby2 (therapeutically relevant gene)
Depositing lab: Kate Galloway. Depositing organization: Massachusetts Institute of Technology. Publication: Model-guided design of microRNA-based gene circuits supports precise dosage of transgenic cargoes into diverse primary cells. Love KS, Johnstone CP, Peterman EL, Gaglione S, Birnbaum ME, Galloway KE. Cell Syst. 2025 Apr 22:101269. doi: 10.1016/j.cels.2025.101269. PubMed 40300600.
Backbone
  Vector backbone: pLentiX1
  Backbone manufacturer: Addgene #17297
  Backbone size w/o insert (bp): 5517
  Vector type: Mammalian Expression, Lentiviral, Synthetic Biology
  Selectable markers: mGreenLantern
Growth in bacteria
  Bacterial resistance: Ampicillin, 100 μg/mL
  Growth temperature: 30°C
  Growth strain: NEB Stable
  Copy number: High Copy
Gene/Insert
  Gene/Insert name: FXN-P2A-mRuby2 (alt name: frataxin)
  Species: H. sapiens (human)
  Insert size (bp): 1407
  Entrez Gene: FXN (a.k.a. CyaY, FA, FARR, FRDA, X25)
  Promoter: TRE3G (3rd-generation Tet system)
  Cloning method: Golden Gate
  Sequencing primers: 5′ gtaagtcattggtcttaaagg; 3′ gtagacataatagcaacagac
Resource information
  A portion of this plasmid was derived from a plasmid made by: Addgene #23620
Terms and licenses: Academic/Nonprofit Terms; Industry Terms: Not Available to Industry
Depositor comments: Also expresses rtTA, mGreenLantern, and puromycin resistance genes; Alt name: pKG3669 ; Please visit https://doi.org/10.1101/2024.06.25.600629 for bioRxiv preprint.
How to cite: pLentiX1-[TRE3G-FXN-P2A-mRuby2-bGH]-EFS-rtTA-P2A-mGL-WPRE was a gift from Kate Galloway (Addgene plasmid # 235303 ; http://n2t.net/addgene:235303 ; RRID:Addgene_235303)
