>Addgene plasmid #235303 | pLentiX1-[TRE3G-FXN-P2A-mRuby2-bGH]-EFS-rtTA-P2A-mGL-WPRE | depositor partial sequence | sequence record 463233 | FXN, human frataxin gene
ATGTGGACTCTCGGGCGCCGCGCAGTAGCCGGCCTCCTGGCGTCACCCAGCCCGGCCCAGGCCCAGACCC
TCACCCGGGTCCCGCGGCCGGCAGAGTTGGCCCCACTCTGCGGCCGCCGTGGCCTGCGCACCGACATCGA
TGCGACCTGCACGCCCCGCCGCGCAAGTTCGAACCAACGTGGCCTCAACCAGATTTGGAATGTCAAAAAG
CAGAGTGTCTATTTGATGAATTTGAGGAAATCTGGAACTTTGGGCCACCCAGGCTCTCTAGATGAGACCA
CCTATGAAAGACTAGCAGAGGAAACGCTGGACTCTTTAGCAGAGTTTTTTGAAGACCTTGCAGACAAGCC
ATACACGTTTGAGGACTATGATGTCTCCTTTGGGAGTGGTGTCTTAACTGTCAAACTGGGTGGAGATCTA
GGAACCTATGTGATCAACAAGCAGACGCCAAACAAGCAAATCTGGCTATCTTCTCCATCCAGTGGACCTA
AGCGTTATGACTGGACTGGGAAAAACTGGGTGTACTCCCACGACGGCGTGTCCCTCCATGAGCTGCTGGC
CGCAGAGCTCACTAAAGCCTTAAAAACCAAACTGGACTTGTCTTCCTTGGCCTATTCCGGAAAAGATGCT
