>Addgene plasmid #235303 | pLentiX1-[TRE3G-FXN-P2A-mRuby2-bGH]-EFS-rtTA-P2A-mGL-WPRE | depositor partial sequence | sequence record 463234 | mRuby2
ATGGTGTCTAAGGGCGAAGAGCTGATCAAGGAAAATATGCGTATGAAGGTGGTCATGGAAGGTTCGGTCA
ACGGCCACCAATTCAAATGCACAGGTGAAGGAGAAGGCAATCCGTACATGGGAACTCAAACCATGAGGAT
CAAAGTCATCGAGGGAGGACCCCTGCCATTTGCCTTTGACATTCTTGCCACGTCGTTCATGTATGGCAGC
CGTACTTTTATCAAGTACCCGAAAGGCATTCCTGATTTCTTTAAACAGTCCTTTCCTGAGGGTTTTACTT
GGGAAAGAGTTACGAGATACGAAGATGGTGGAGTCGTCACCGTCATGCAGGACACCAGCCTTGAGGATGG
CTGTCTCGTTTACCACGTCCAAGTCAGAGGGGTAAACTTTCCCTCCAATGGTCCCGTGATGCAGAAGAAG
ACCAAGGGTTGGGAGCCTAATACAGAGATGATGTATCCAGCAGATGGTGGTCTGAGGGGATACACTCATA
TGGCACTGAAAGTTGATGGTGGTGGCCATCTGTCTTGCTCTTTCGTAACAACTTACAGGTCAAAAAAGAC
CGTCGGGAACATCAAGATGCCCGGTATCCATGCCGTTGATCACCGCCTGGAAAGGTTAGAGGAAAGTGAC
AATGAAATGTTCGTAGTACAACGCGAACACGCAGTTGCCAAGTTCGCCGGGCTTGGTGGTGGGATGGACG
AGCTGTACAAG
